>Addgene plasmid #54230 | mEmerald-PINCH-N-14 | depositor partial sequence | sequence record 84375 | insert sequence
ACGTCAGATCCGCTAGCGCCACCATGGCCAACGCCCTGGCCAGCGCCACTTGCGAGCGCTGCAAGGGCGG
CTTTGCGCCCGCTGAGAAGATCGTGAACAGTAATGGGGAGCTGTACCATGAGCAGTGTTTCGTGTGCGCT
CAGTGCTTCCAGCAGTTCCCAGAAGGACTCTTCTATGAGTTTGAAGGAAGAAAGTACTGTGAACATGACT
TTCAGATGCTCTTTGCCCCTTGCTGTCATCAGTGTGGTGAATTCACCATTGGCCGAGTTATCAAAGCCAT
GAATAACAGCTGGCATCCGGAGTGCTTCCGCTGTGACCTCTGCCAGGAAGTTCTGGCAGATATCGGGTTT
GTCAAGAATGCTGGGAGACACCTGTGTCGCCCCTGTCATAATCGTGAGAAAGCCAGAGGCCTTGGGAAAT
ACATCTGCCAGAAATGCCATGCTATCATCGATGAGCAGCCTCTGATATTCAAGAACGACCCCTACCATCC
AGACCATTTCAACTGCGCCAACTGCGGGAAGGAGCTGACTGCCGATGCACGGGAGCTGAAAGGGGAGCTA
TACTGCCTCCCATGCCATGATAAAATGGGGGTCCCCATCTGTGGTGCTTGCCGACGGCCCATCGAAGGGC
GCGTGGTGAACGCTATGGGCAAGCAGTGGCATGTGGAGCATTTTGTTTGTGCCAAGTGTGAGAAACCCTT
TCTTGGACATCGCCATTATGAGAGGAAAGGCCTGGCATATTGTGAAACTCACTATAACCAGCTATTTGGT
GATGTTTGCTTCCACTGCAATCGTGTTATAGAAGGTGGTGTGGTCTCTGCTCTTAATAAGGCCTGGTGCG
TGAACTGCTTTGCCTGTTCTACCTGCAACACTAAATTAACACTCAAGAATAAGTTTGTGGAGTTTGACAT
GAAGCCAGTCTGTAAGAAGTGCTATGAGAAATTTCCATTGGAGCTGAAGAAAAGACTTAAGAAACTAGCT
GAGACCTTAGGAAGGAAATCCGGCGGTAGCGGCGGTAGCGGGGATCCACCGGTCGCCACCATGGTGAGCA
AGGGCGAGGAGCTGTTCACCGGGGTGGTGCCCATCCTGGTCGAGCTGGACGGCGACGTAAACGGCCACAA
GTTCAGCGTGTCCGGCGAGGGCGAGGGCGATGCCACCTACGGCAAGCTGACCCTGAAGTTCATCTGCACC
ACCGGCAAGCTGCCCGTGCCCTGGCCCACCCTCGTGACCACCTTGACCTACGGCGTGCAGTGCTTCGCCC
GCTACCCCGACCACATGAAGCAGCACGACTTCTTCAAGTCCGCCATGCCCGAAGGCTACGTCCAGGAGCG
CACCATCTTCTTCAAGGACGACGGCAACTACAAGACCCGCGCCGAGGTGAAGTTCGAGGGCGACACCCTG
GTGAACCGCATCGAGCTGAAGGGCATCGACTTCAAGGAGGACGGCAACATCCTGGGGCACAAGCTGGAGT
ACAACTACAACAGCCACAAGGTCTATATCACCGCCGACAAGCAGAAGAACGGCATCAAGGTGAACTTCAA
GACCCGCCACAACATCGAGGACGGCAGCGTGCAGCTCGCCGACCACTACCAGCAGAACACCCCCATCGGC
GACGGCCCCGTGCTGCTGCCCGACAACCACTACCTGAGCACCCAGTCCAAGCTGAGCAAAGACCCCAACG
AGAAGCGCGATCACATGGTCCTGCTGGAGTTCGTGACCGCCGCCGGGATCACTCTCGGCATGGACGAGCT
GTACAAGTAAGCGGCCGCGACTCTAGATCATAATCAGCCATACCAC
