>Addgene plasmid #54230 | mEmerald-PINCH-N-14 | addgene partial sequence | sequence record 92689 | EGFP-N 5'-CGTCGCCGTCCAGCTCGACCAG-3'
CCTTGCTCACCATGGTGGCGACCGGTGGATCCCCGCTACCGCCGCTACCGCCGGATTTCCTTCCTAAGGT
CTCAGCTAGTTTCTTAAGTCTTTTCTTCAGCTCCAATGGAAATTTCTCATAGCACTTCTTACAGACTGGC
TTCATGTCAAACTCCACAAACTTATTCTTGAGTGTTAATTTAGTGTTGCAGGTAGAACAGGCAAAGCAGT
TCACGCACCAGGCCTTATTAAGAGCAGAGACCACACCACCTTCTATAACACGATTGCAGTGGAAGCAAAC
ATCACCAAATAGCTGGTTATAGTGAGTTTCACAATATGCCAGGCCTTTCCTCTCATAATGGCGATGTCCA
AGAAAGGGTTTCTCACACTTGGCACAAACAAAATGCTCCACATGCCACTGCTTGCCCATAGCGTTCACCA
CGCGCCCTTCGATGGGCCGTCGGCAAGCACCACAGATGGGGACCCCCATTTTATCATGGCATGGGAGGCA
GTATAGCTCCCCTTTCAGCTCCCGTGCATCGGCAGTCAGCTCCTTCCCGCAGTTGGCGCAGTTGAAATGG
TCTGGATGGTAGGGGTCGTTCTTGAATATCAGAGGCTGCTCATCGATGATAGCATGGCATTTCTGGCAGA
TGTATTTCCCAAGGCCTCTGGCTTTCTCACGATTATGACAGGGGCGACACAGGTGTCTCCCAGCATTCTT
GACAAACCCGATATCTGCCAGAACTTCCTGGCAGAGGTCACAGCGGAAGCACTCCGGATGCCAGCTGTTA
TTCATGGCTTTGATAACTCGGCCAATGGTGAATTCACCACACTGATGACAGCAAGGG
