[The description below was written by a language model from this plasmid's Addgene catalogue record.]
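Description:
mEmerald-PINCH-N-14 is a mammalian expression plasmid built on the mEmerald-N1 backbone (about 4.75 kb without the insert), designed to express human PINCH as a fluorescent fusion protein. PINCH, encoded by LIMS1 and also known as PINCH-1, is placed under the control of the CMV promoter, a strong constitutive promoter for transient or stable expression in a wide range of mammalian cells. In the N1-type arrangement the gene of interest sits upstream of the fluorescent protein, so mEmerald is fused to the C terminus of PINCH. The "14" in the name probably refers to the length of the linker between the two parts, but the record does not state this, and the cloning method is listed as unknown. The listed 3′ sequencing primer implies an SV40 polyadenylation signal downstream of the fusion.

The plasmid is propagated in E. coli as a high-copy vector under kanamycin selection. In mammalian cells it carries a neomycin resistance marker, so stably expressing cells can be selected with G418. No feature table accompanies the record, so the origin of replication and other backbone elements are not itemised.

mEmerald is a bright green GFP derivative, recorded here with an excitation maximum of 487 nm and an emission maximum of 509 nm. The fusion is annotated as localising to focal adhesions. It therefore serves as a live- or fixed-cell fluorescence microscopy marker for these cell–matrix attachment structures, and as a tool for following the distribution and dynamics of PINCH itself.
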