Addgene plasmid #54230: mEmerald-PINCH-N-14
Purpose: Localization: Focal Adhesions, Excitation: 487, Emission: 509
Depositing lab: Michael Davidson. Depositing organization: Florida State University, Tallahassee.
Backbone
  Vector backbone: mEmerald-N1
  Backbone size w/o insert (bp): 4750
  Vector type: Mammalian Expression
  Selectable markers: Neomycin (select with G418)
Growth in bacteria
  Bacterial resistance: Kanamycin, 50 μg/mL
  Growth temperature: 37°C
  Growth strain: DH5alpha
  Copy number: High Copy
Gene/Insert
  Gene/Insert name: PINCH (alt name: AAH05341.1)
  Species: H. sapiens (human)
  Entrez Gene: LIMS1 (a.k.a. PINCH, PINCH-1, PINCH1)
  Promoter: CMV
  Tag / fusion protein: mEmerald (C terminal on backbone)
  Cloning method: Unknown
  Sequencing primers: 5′ CMV-F; 3′ SV40pA-R
Terms and licenses: Academic/Nonprofit Terms; Industry Terms
Depositor comments: . Excitation = 487; Emission = 509. Localization data: Focal Adhesions
How to cite: mEmerald-PINCH-N-14 was a gift from Michael Davidson (Addgene plasmid # 54230 ; http://n2t.net/addgene:54230 ; RRID:Addgene_54230)
